Addgene plasmid #152958: pGBW-m4133280
Purpose: Mammalian expression plasmid for SARS-CoV-2 N (nucleocapsid)
Depositing lab: Ginkgo Bioworks & Benjie Chen.
Backbone
  Vector backbone: pTwist_CMV_6
  Backbone size w/o insert (bp): 4180
  Vector type: Mammalian Expression
Growth in bacteria
  Bacterial resistance: Ampicillin, 100 μg/mL
  Growth temperature: 37°C
  Growth strain: DH5alpha
  Copy number: High Copy
Gene/Insert
  Gene/Insert name: SARS-CoV-2 N (nucleocapsid) (alt names: nucleocapsid phosphoprotein; N protein)
  Species: Severe acute respiratory syndrome coronavirus 2
  Insert size (bp): 1253
  Mutation: wt
  Entrez Gene: N (a.k.a. GU280_gp10)
  Promoter: CMV
  Tag / fusion protein: Cleavable TEV;V5 (C terminal on backbone)
  Cloning method: Unknown
Resource information
  A portion of this plasmid was derived from a plasmid made by: GinkgoBioworks
Depositor comments: NCBI reference sequence: YP_009724397.2
How to cite: pGBW-m4133280 was a gift from Ginkgo Bioworks & Benjie Chen (Addgene plasmid # 152958 ; http://n2t.net/addgene:152958 ; RRID:Addgene_152958)
