[The description below was written by a language model from this plasmid's Addgene catalogue record and pLannotate feature annotations shown in this document.]
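Description:
pGBW-m4133280 is a mammalian expression plasmid built on the pTwist_CMV_6 backbone for producing the wild-type nucleocapsid (N) phosphoprotein of SARS-CoV-2 in transfected cells. It is propagated in E. coli as a high-copy plasmid through a ColE1/pUC-type origin and selected with ampicillin via a full-length β-lactamase (AmpR) gene. The sequenced record is about 5.5 kb, consistent with the stated backbone and insert sizes.

The N coding sequence lies downstream of the human cytomegalovirus immediate-early enhancer and promoter elements, which drive strong constitutive transcription in most mammalian cell lines, and is followed by an SV40 polyadenylation signal for transcript processing. The catalogue entry lists a backbone-encoded C-terminal tag consisting of a TEV protease cleavage site and a V5 epitope, which would permit antibody detection or immunoprecipitation and optional removal of the tag. These elements are not separately annotated in the feature table, though there is unannotated space between the end of the N reading frame and the poly(A) signal where they could lie. The backbone also carries insulating elements around its functional units: 5′ and 3′ β-globin insulator sequences, rrnG and T7 transcription terminators, and a synthetic poly(A) signal upstream of the CMV enhancer, all of which limit read-through transcription between the bacterial and mammalian cassettes. No mammalian selection marker is annotated, so the plasmid appears suited mainly to transient expression.

N packages the viral RNA genome into the helical ribonucleocapsid and contributes to virion assembly. The record gives no specific application beyond mammalian expression, but a tagged N construct of this kind suits localisation, interaction and other functional studies.
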