Features (pLannotate 1.2.2; 17 found; start..end, strand, type, name):
      1..304     +  enhancer       CMV enhancer: human cytomegalovirus immediate early enhancer
    377..394     -  promoter       CMV promoter (fragment): human cytomegalovirus (CMV) immediate early promoter
    457..508     +  promoter       CMVd2 promoter: truncated human cytomegalovirus (CMV) immediate early promoter that yields moderately reduced expression relative to the full-length promoter
    583..1839    +  CDS            N: NCAP_SARS2 - Experimental evidence at protein level: Swiss-Prot protein existence level 1. Packages the positive strand viral genome RNA into a helical ribonucleocapsid (RNP) and plays a fundamental role during virion assembly through its interactions with the viral genome and membrane protein M. Plays an important role in enhancing the efficiency of subgenomic viral RNA transcription as well as viral replication (By similarity). May modulate transforming growth factor-beta signaling by binding host smad3 (By similarity). From Severe acute respiratory syndrome coronavirus 2 (2019-nCoV) (SARS-C
   1955..2076    -  polyA_signal   SV40 poly(A) signal: SV40 polyadenylation signal
   2099..2168    -  CDS            large T antigen (fragment): large T antigen from SV40 (simian virus 40)
   2191..2237    +  terminator     T7 terminator: transcription terminator for bacteriophage T7 RNA polymerase
   2267..2403    +  terminator     rrnG terminator: transcription terminator from the E. coli ribosomal RNA rrnG operon (Albrechtsen et al., 1991)
   2448..2519    +  misc_feature   3' β-globin insulator: insulator downstream of the human β-globin locus (Farrell et al., 2002)
   2745..3333    -  rep_origin     ori: high-copy-number ColE1/pMB1/pBR322/pUC origin of replication
   3505..3569    -  CDS            bla(M) (fragment): β-lactamase lacking the signal sequence; bla(M); allows cytosolic expression of β-lactamase
   4079..4939    +  CDS            AmpR: β-lactamase; bla; confers resistance to ampicillin, carbenicillin, and related antibiotics
   4952..5088    +  terminator     rrnG terminator: transcription terminator from the E. coli ribosomal RNA rrnG operon (Albrechtsen et al., 1991)
   5240..5311    +  misc_feature   5' β-globin insulator: insulator upstream of the human β-globin locus (Farrell et al., 2002)
   5316..5362    -  terminator     T7 terminator: transcription terminator for bacteriophage T7 RNA polymerase
   5380..5428    -  polyA_signal   poly(A) signal: synthetic polyadenylation signal
   5459..5508    +  enhancer       CMV enhancer (fragment): human cytomegalovirus immediate early enhancer
>Addgene plasmid #152958 | pGBW-m4133280 | addgene full sequence | sequence record 313542 | Addgene NGS Result
CGTTACATAACTTACGGTAAATGGCCCGCCTGGCTGACCGCCCAACGACCCCCGCCCATTGACGTCAATA
ATGACGTATGTTCCCATAGTAACGCCAATAGGGACTTTCCATTGACGTCAATGGGTGGAGTATTTACGGT
AAACTGCCCACTTGGCAGTACATCAAGTGTATCATATGCCAAGTACGCCCCCTATTGACGTCAATGACGG
TAAATGGCCCGCCTGGCATTATGCCCAGTACATGACCTTATGGGACTTTCCTACTTGGCAGTACATCTAC
GTATTAGTCATCGCTATTACCATGCTGATGCGGTTTTGGCAGTACATCAATGGGCGTGGATAGCGGTTTG
ACTCACGGGGATTTCCAAGTCTCCACCCCATTGACGTCAATGGGAGTTTGTTTTGGCACCAAAATCAACG
GGACTTTCCAAAATGTCGTAACAACTCCGCCCCATTGACGCAAATGGGCGGTAGGCGTGTACGGTGGGAG
GTCTATATAAGCAGAGCTGGTTTAGTGAACCGTCAGATCAGATCTTTGTCGATCCTACCATCCACTCGAC
ACACCCGCCAGCGGCCGCCACCATGTCTGATAATGGACCCCAAAATCAGCGAAATGCACCCCGCATTACG
TTTGGTGGACCCTCAGATTCAACTGGCAGTAACCAGAATGGAGAACGCAGTGGGGCGCGATCAAAACAAC
GTCGGCCCCAAGGTTTACCCAATAATACTGCGTCTTGGTTCACCGCTCTCACTCAACATGGCAAGGAAGA
CCTTAAATTCCCTCGAGGACAAGGCGTTCCAATTAACACCAATAGCAGTCCAGATGACCAAATTGGCTAC
TACCGAAGAGCTACCAGACGAATTCGTGGTGGTGACGGTAAAATGAAAGATCTCAGTCCAAGATGGTATT
TCTACTACCTAGGAACTGGGCCAGAAGCTGGACTTCCCTATGGTGCTAACAAAGACGGCATCATATGGGT
TGCAACTGAGGGAGCCTTGAATACACCAAAAGATCACATTGGCACCCGCAATCCTGCTAACAATGCTGCA
ATCGTGCTACAACTTCCTCAAGGAACAACATTGCCAAAAGGCTTCTACGCAGAAGGGAGCAGAGGCGGCA
GTCAAGCCTCTTCTCGTTCCTCATCACGTAGTCGCAACAGTTCAAGAAATTCAACTCCAGGCAGCAGTAG
GGGAACTTCTCCTGCTAGAATGGCTGGCAATGGCGGTGATGCTGCTCTTGCTTTGCTGCTGCTTGACAGA
TTGAACCAGCTTGAGAGCAAAATGTCTGGTAAAGGCCAACAACAACAAGGCCAAACTGTCACTAAGAAAT
CTGCTGCTGAGGCTTCTAAGAAGCCTCGGCAAAAACGTACTGCCACTAAAGCATACAATGTAACACAAGC
TTTCGGCAGACGTGGTCCAGAACAAACCCAAGGAAATTTTGGGGACCAGGAACTAATCAGACAAGGAACT
GATTACAAACATTGGCCGCAAATTGCACAATTTGCCCCCAGCGCTTCAGCGTTCTTCGGAATGTCGCGCA
TTGGCATGGAAGTCACACCTTCGGGAACGTGGTTGACCTACACAGGTGCCATCAAATTGGATGACAAAGA
TCCAAATTTCAAAGATCAAGTCATTTTGCTGAATAAGCATATTGACGCATACAAAACATTCCCACCAACA
GAGCCTAAAAAGGACAAAAAGAAGAAGGCTGATGAAACTCAAGCCTTACCGCAGAGACAGAAGAAACAGC
AAACTGTGACTCTTCTTCCTGCTGCAGATTTGGATGATTTCTCCAAACAATTGCAACAATCCATGAGCAG
TGCTGACTCAACTCAGGCCGAAAACCTTTACTTTCAGTCGGGGAAACCTATACCCAATCCACTTCTCGGC
TTAGATTCTACCTAAGCTAGCTTGACTGACTGAGATACAGCGTACCTTCAGCTCACAGACATGATAAGAT
ACATTGATGAGTTTGGACAAACCACAACTAGAATGCAGTGAAAAAAATGCTTTATTTGTGAAATTTGTGA
TGCTATTGCTTTATTTGTAACCATTATAAGCTGCAATAAACAAGTTAACAACAACAATTGCATTCATTTT
ATGTTTCAGGTTCAGGGGGAGGTGTGGGAGGTTTTTTAAAGCAAGTAAAACCTCTACAAATGTGGTATTG
GCCCATCTCTATCGGTATCGTAGCATAACCCCTTGGGGCCTCTAAACGGGTCTTGAGGGGTTTTTTGTGC
CCCTCGGGCCGGATTGCTATCTACCGGCATTGGCGCAGAAAAAAATGCCTGATGCGACGCTGCGCGTCTT
ATACTCCCACATATGCCAGATTCAGCAACGGATACGGCTTCCCCAACTTGCCCACTTCCATACGTGTCCT
CCTTACCAGAAATTTATCCTTAAGGTCGTCAGCTATCCTGCAGGCGATCTCTCGATTTCGATCAAGACAT
TCCTTTAATGGTCTTTTCTGGACACCACTAGGGGTCAGAAGTAGTTCATCAAACTTTCTTCCCTCCCTAA
TCTCATTGGTTACCTTGGGCTATCGAAACTTAATTAACCAGTCAAGTCAGCTACTTGGCGAGATCGACTT
GTCTGGGTTTCGACTACGCTCAGAATTGCGTCAGTCAAGTTCGATCTGGTCCTTGCTATTGCACCCGTTC
TCCGATTACGAGTTTCATTTAAATCATGTGAGCAAAAGGCCAGCAAAAGGCCAGGAACCGTAAAAAGGCC
GCGTTGCTGGCGTTTTTCCATAGGCTCCGCCCCCCTGACGAGCATCACAAAAATCGACGCTCAAGTCAGA
GGTGGCGAAACCCGACAGGACTATAAAGATACCAGGCGTTTCCCCCTGGAAGCTCCCTCGTGCGCTCTCC
TGTTCCGACCCTGCCGCTTACCGGATACCTGTCCGCCTTTCTCCCTTCGGGAAGCGTGGCGCTTTCTCAT
AGCTCACGCTGTAGGTATCTCAGTTCGGTGTAGGTCGTTCGCTCCAAGCTGGGCTGTGTGCACGAACCCC
CCGTTCAGCCCGACCGCTGCGCCTTATCCGGTAACTATCGTCTTGAGTCCAACCCGGTAAGACACGACTT
ATCGCCACTGGCAGCAGCCACTGGTAACAGGATTAGCAGAGCGAGGTATGTAGGCGGTGCTACAGAGTTC
TTGAAGTGGTGGCCTAACTACGGCTACACTAGAAGAACAGTATTTGGTATCTGCGCTCTGCTGAAGCCAG
TTACCTTCGGAAAAAGAGTTGGTAGCTCTTGATCCGGCAAACAAACCACCGCTGGTAGCGGTGGTTTTTT
TGTTTGCAAGCAGCAGATTACGCGCAGAAAAAAAGGATCTCAAGAAGATCCTTTGATCTTTTCTACGGGG
TCTGACGCTCAGTGGAACGAAAACTCACGTTAAGGGATTTTGGTCATGAGATTATCAAAAAGGATCTTCA
CCTAGATCCTTTTAAATTAAAAATGAAGTTTTAAATCAATCTAAAGTATATATGAGTAAACTTGGTCTGA
CAGTTACCAATGCTTAATCAGTGAGGCACCTATCTCAGCGATCTGTCTATTTCGTTCATCCATAGTTGCA
TTTAAATTTCCGAACTCTCCAAGGCCCTCGTCGGAAAATCTTCAAACCTTTCGTCCGATCCATCTTGCAG
GCTACCTCTCGAACGAACTATCGCAAGTCTCTTGGCCGGCCTTGCGCCTTGGCTATTGCTTGGCAGCGCC
TATCGCCAGGTATTACTCCAATCCCGAATATCCGAGATCGGGATCACCCGAGAGAAGTTCAACCTACATC
CTCAATCCCGATCTATCCGAGATCCGAGGAATATCGAAATCGGGGCGCGCCTGGTGTACCGAGAACGATC
CTCTCAGTGCGAGTCTCGACGATCCATATCGTTGCTTGGCAGTCAGCCAGTCGGAATCCAGCTTGGGACC
CAGGAAGTCCAATCGTCAGATATTGTACTCAAGCCTGGTCACGGCAGCGTACCGATCTGTTTAAACCTAG
ATATTGATAGTCTGATCGGTCAACGTATAATCGAGTCCTAGCTTTTGCAAACATCTATCAAGAGACAGGA
TCAGCAGGAGGCTTTCGCATGAGTATTCAACATTTCCGTGTCGCCCTTATTCCCTTTTTTGCGGCATTTT
GCCTTCCTGTTTTTGCTCACCCAGAAACGCTGGTGAAAGTAAAAGATGCTGAAGATCAGTTGGGTGCGCG
AGTGGGTTACATCGAACTGGATCTCAACAGCGGTAAGATCCTTGAGAGTTTTCGCCCCGAAGAACGCTTT
CCAATGATGAGCACTTTTAAAGTTCTGCTATGTGGCGCGGTATTATCCCGTATTGACGCCGGGCAAGAGC
AACTCGGTCGCCGCATACACTATTCTCAGAATGACTTGGTTGAGTATTCACCAGTCACAGAAAAGCATCT
TACGGATGGCATGACAGTAAGAGAATTATGCAGTGCTGCCATAACCATGAGTGATAACACTGCGGCCAAC
TTACTTCTGACAACGATTGGAGGACCGAAGGAGCTAACCGCTTTTTTGCACAACATGGGGGATCATGTAA
CTCGCCTTGATCGTTGGGAACCGGAGCTGAATGAAGCCATACCAAACGACGAGCGTGACACCACGATGCC
TGTAGCAATGGCAACAACCTTGCGTAAACTATTAACTGGCGAACTACTTACTCTAGCTTCCCGGCAACAG
TTGATAGACTGGATGGAGGCGGATAAAGTTGCAGGACCACTTCTGCGCTCGGCCCTTCCGGCTGGCTGGT
TTATTGCTGATAAATCTGGAGCCGGTGAGCGTGGGTCTCGCGGTATCATTGCAGCACTGGGGCCAGATGG
TAAGCCCTCCCGTATCGTAGTTATCTACACGACGGGGAGTCAGGCAACTATGGATGAACGAAATAGACAG
ATCGCTGAGATAGGTGCCTCACTGATTAAGCATTGGTAACCGATTCTAGGTGCATTGGCGCAGAAAAAAA
TGCCTGATGCGACGCTGCGCGTCTTATACTCCCACATATGCCAGATTCAGCAACGGATACGGCTTCCCCA
ACTTGCCCACTTCCATACGTGTCCTCCTTACCAGAAATTTATCCTTAAGATCCCGAATCGTTTAAACTCG
ACTCTGGCTCTATCGAATCTCCGTCGTTTCGAGCTTACGCGAACAGCCGTGGCGCTCATTTGCTCGTCGG
GCATCGAATCTCGTCAGCTATCGTCAGCTTACCTTTTTGGCAGCGATCGCGGCTCCCGACATCTTGGACC
ATTAGCTCCACAGGTATCTTCTTCCCTCTAGTGGTCATAACAGCAGCTTCAGCTACCTCTCAATTCAAAA
AACCCCTCAAGACCCGTTTAGAGGCCCCAAGGGGTTATGCTATCAATCGTTGCGTTACACACACAAAAAA
CCAACACACATCCATCTTCGATGGATAGCGATTTTATTATCTAACTGCTGATCGAGTGTAGCCAGATCTA
GTAATCAATTACGGGGTCATTAGTTCATAGCCCATATATGGAGTTCCG
